Addgene plasmid #193556: mNeonGreen-Scarlet-I
Purpose: Expresses mNeonGreen-mScarlet-I in mammalian cells.
Depositing lab: Justin Taraska. Depositing organization: National Heart, Lung, and Blood Institute (NHLBI). Publication: A conformational switch in clathrin light chain regulates lattice structure and endocytosis at the plasma membrane of mammalian cells. Obashi K, Sochacki KA, Strub MP, Taraska JW. Nat Commun. 2023 Feb 9;14(1):732. doi: 10.1038/s41467-023-36304-7. PubMed 36759616.
Backbone
  Vector backbone: pEGFP-C1
  Backbone manufacturer: Clontech
  Total vector size (bp): 5323
  Vector type: Mammalian Expression
Growth in bacteria
  Bacterial resistance: Kanamycin, 50 μg/mL
  Growth temperature: 37°C
  Growth strain: DH5alpha
  Copy number: Unknown
Gene/Insert
  Gene/Insert name: mNeonGreen-mScarlet-I
  Insert size (bp): 1374
  Promoter: CMV
  Cloning method: Gibson Cloning
  Sequencing primers: 5′ CMV-F; 3′ SV40-pArev
Resource information
  A portion of this plasmid was derived from a plasmid made by: Dr. J. Shah (Harvard University) and Addgene #85068
Terms and licenses: Academic/Nonprofit Terms; Industry Terms: Not Available to Industry
Depositor comments: Please visit https://doi.org/10.1101/2022.03.21.485138 for bioRxiv preprint.
How to cite: mNeonGreen-Scarlet-I was a gift from Justin Taraska (Addgene plasmid # 193556 ; http://n2t.net/addgene:193556 ; RRID:Addgene_193556)
