[The description below was written by a language model from this plasmid's Addgene catalogue record and pLannotate feature annotations shown in this document.]
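Description:
mNeonGreen-Scarlet-I is a 5,323 bp mammalian expression plasmid built on the Clontech pEGFP-C1 backbone, in which the original fluorescent protein region has been replaced by Gibson assembly with a 1,374 bp tandem fusion of two fluorescent proteins. The human cytomegalovirus immediate early enhancer and promoter drive constitutive transcription of an open reading frame encoding mNeonGreen, a rapidly maturing monomeric green/yellow protein derived from Branchiostoma lanceolatum, followed after a short linker by mScarlet-I, a rapidly maturing monomeric red protein. Transcripts are terminated by the SV40 polyadenylation signal. The short large T antigen fragment annotated just upstream of that signal is most likely part of the SV40-derived 3′ region rather than an intended coding element.

The plasmid is propagated in E. coli through a high-copy ColE1/pUC-type origin and selected with kanamycin. The NeoR/KanR gene (Tn5 aminoglycoside phosphotransferase) sits behind both a bacterial bla promoter and the SV40 enhancer/early promoter and ends with the HSV TK polyadenylation signal. This arrangement gives kanamycin resistance in bacteria and allows G418 selection in transfected mammalian cells. An f1 origin is also present and permits single-stranded DNA production. The small ble and bGH poly(A) fragments in the annotation appear to be residual or incidental matches in the backbone.

The stated purpose is simply expression of the mNeonGreen–mScarlet-I fusion in mammalian cells. A covalently linked green donor and red acceptor pair of this kind is commonly used as a positive control or calibration standard for FRET measurements, but the record does not state that use explicitly. The associated study concerns clathrin light chain conformation at the plasma membrane.
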