Features (pLannotate 1.2.2; 14 found; start..end, strand, type, name):
     61..364     +  enhancer       CMV enhancer: human cytomegalovirus immediate early enhancer
    365..568     +  promoter       CMV promoter: human cytomegalovirus (CMV) immediate early promoter
    613..1287    +  CDS            mNeonGreen: mNeonGreen is a basic (constitutively fluorescent) green/yellow fluorescent protein published in 2013, derived from Branchiostoma lanceolatum. It is reported to be a very rapidly-maturing monomer with moderate acid sensitivity.
   1306..1986    +  CDS            mScarlet-I: mScarlet-I is a basic (constitutively fluorescent) red fluorescent protein published in 2016, derived from synthetic construct. It is reported to be a rapidly-maturing monomer with moderate acid sensitivity.
   2005..2088    +  CDS            large T antigen (fragment): large T antigen from SV40 (simian virus 40)
   2111..2232    +  polyA_signal   SV40 poly(A) signal: SV40 polyadenylation signal
   2266..2694    -  rep_origin     f1 ori (sequence partly withheld): f1 bacteriophage origin of replication; arrow indicates direction of (+) strand synthesis
   2721..2825    +  promoter       AmpR promoter: bla
   2827..3184    +  promoter       SV40 promoter: SV40 enhancer and early promoter
   3219..4013    +  CDS            NeoR/KanR: aminoglycoside phosphotransferase from Tn5; aph(3')-II (or nptII); confers resistance to neomycin, kanamycin, and G418 (Geneticin®)
   4034..4186    +  CDS            ble (fragment): BLE_KLEPN - Experimental evidence at protein level: Swiss-Prot protein existence level 1. Binding protein with a strong affinity to the bleomycin family of antibiotics. Binds to CL990; an antimitotic-antibiotic compound. From Klebsiella pneumoniae.
   4245..4292    +  polyA_signal   HSV TK poly(A) signal: herpes simplex virus thymidine kinase polyadenylation signal (Cole and Stacy, 1985)
   4383..4399    -  polyA_signal   bGH poly(A) signal (fragment): bovine growth hormone polyadenylation signal
   4621..5209    +  rep_origin     ori: high-copy-number ColE1/pMB1/pBR322/pUC origin of replication
>Addgene plasmid #193556 | mNeonGreen-Scarlet-I | addgene full sequence | sequence record 385213 | Addgene Partial NGS Result
TAGTTATTAATAGTAATCAATTACGGGGTCATTAGTTCATAGCCCATATATGGAGTTCCGCGTTACATAA
CTTACGGTAAATGGCCCGCCTGGCTGACCGCCCAACGACCCCCGCCCATTGACGTCAATAATGACGTATG
TTCCCATAGTAACGCCAATAGGGACTTTCCATTGACGTCAATGGGTGGAGTATTTACGGTAAACTGCCCA
CTTGGCAGTACATCAAGTGTATCATATGCCAAGTACGCCCCCTATTGACGTCAATGACGGTAAATGGCCC
GCCTGGCATTATGCCCAGTACATGACCTTATGGGACTTTCCTACTTGGCAGTACATCTACGTATTAGTCA
TCGCTATTACCATGGTGATGCGGTTTTGGCAGTACATCAATGGGCGTGGATAGCGGTTTGACTCACGGGG
ATTTCCAAGTCTCCACCCCATTGACGTCAATGGGAGTTTGTTTTGGCACCAAAATCAACGGGACTTTCCA
AAATGTCGTAACAACTCCGCCCCATTGACGCAAATGGGCGGTAGGCGTGTACGGTGGGAGGTCTATATAA
GCAGAGCTGGTTTAGTGAACCGTCAGATCCGCTAGCGCTACCGGTCGCCACCATGGTGAGCAAGGGCGAG
GAGGATAACATGGCCTCTCTCCCAGCGACACATGAGTTACACATCTTTGGCTCCATCAACGGTGTGGACT
TTGACATGGTGGGTCAGGGCACCGGCAATCCAAATGATGGTTATGAGGAGTTAAACCTGAAGTCCACCAA
GGGTGACCTCCAGTTCTCCCCCTGGATTCTGGTCCCTCATATCGGGTATGGCTTCCATCAGTACCTGCCC
TACCCTGACGGGATGTCGCCTTTCCAGGCCGCCATGGTAGATGGCTCCGGCTACCAAGTCCATCGCACAA
TGCAGTTTGAAGATGGTGCCTCCCTTACTGTTAACTACCGCTACACCTACGAGGGAAGCCACATCAAAGG
AGAGGCCCAGGTGAAGGGGACTGGTTTCCCTGCTGACGGTCCTGTGATGACCAACTCGCTGACCGCTGCG
GACTGGTGCAGGTCGAAGAAGACTTACCCCAACGACAAAACCATCATCAGTACCTTTAAGTGGAGTTACA
CCACTGGAAATGGCAAGCGCTACCGGAGCACTGCGCGGACCACCTACACCTTTGCCAAGCCAATGGCGGC
TAACTATCTGAAGAACCAGCCGATGTACGTGTTCCGTAAGACGGAGCTCAAGCACTCCAAGACCGAGCTC
AACTTCAAGGAGTGGCAAAAGGCCTTTGGGGGATCCGGAGGGTCTGAGGCAGTGATCAAGGAGTTCATGC
GGTTCAAGGTGCACATGGAGGGCTCCATGAACGGCCACGAGTTCGAGATCGAGGGCGAGGGCGAGGGCCG
CCCCTACGAGGGCACCCAGACCGCCAAGCTGAAGGTGACCAAGGGTGGCCCCCTGCCCTTCTCCTGGGAC
ATCCTGTCCCCTCAGTTCATGTACGGCTCCAGGGCCTTCATCAAGCACCCCGCCGACATCCCCGACTACT
ATAAGCAGTCCTTCCCCGAGGGCTTCAAGTGGGAGCGCGTGATGAACTTCGAGGACGGCGGCGCCGTGAC
CGTGACCCAGGACACCTCCCTGGAGGACGGCACCCTGATCTACAAGGTGAAGCTCCGCGGCACCAACTTC
CCTCCTGACGGCCCCGTAATGCAGAAGAAGACAATGGGCTGGGAAGCGTCCACCGAGCGGTTGTACCCCG
AGGACGGCGTGCTGAAGGGCGACATTAAGATGGCCCTGCGCCTGAAGGACGGCGGCCGCTACCTGGCGGA
CTTCAAGACCACCTACAAGGCCAAGAAGCCCGTGCAGATGCCCGGCGCCTACAACGTCGACCGCAAGTTG
GACATCACCTCCCACAACGAGGACTACACCGTGGTGGAACAGTACGAACGCTCCGAGGGCCGCCACTCCA
CCGGCGGCATGGACGAGCTGTACAAGTAAGCGGCCGCGACTCTAGATCATAATCAGCCATACCACATTTG
TAGAGGTTTTACTTGCTTTAAAAAACCTCCCACACCTCCCCCTGAACCTGAAACATAAAATGAATGCAAT
TGTTGTTGTTAACTTGTTTATTGCAGCTTATAATGGTTACAAATAAAGCAATAGCATCACAAATTTCACA
AATAAAGCATTTTTTTCACTGCATTCTAGTTGTGGTTTGTCCAAACTCATCAATGTATCTTAAGGCGTAA
ATTGTAAGCGTTAATATTTTGTTAAAATTCGCGTTAAATTTTTGTTAAATCAGCTCATTTTTTAACCAAT
AGGCCGAAATCGGCAAAATCCCTTATAAATCAAAAGAATAGACCGAGATAGGGT
[37 nt withheld, positions 2365-2401]
AAAGAACGTGGACTCCAACGTCAAAGG
[49 nt withheld, positions 2429-2477]
T
[91 nt withheld, positions 2479-2569]
G
[124 nt withheld, positions 2571-2694]
CAGGTGGCACTTTTCGGGGAAATGTGCGCGGAACCCCTATTTGTTTATTTTTCTAAATACATTCAAATAT
GTATCCGCTCATGAGACAATAACCCTGATAAATGCTTCAATAATATTGAAAAAGGAAGAGTCCTGAGGCG
GAAAGAACCAGCTGTGGAATGTGTGTCAGTTAGGGTGTGGAAAGTCCCCAGGCTCCCCAGCAGGCAGAAG
TATGCAAAGCATGCATCTCAATTAGTCAGCAACCAGGTGTGGAAAGTCCCCAGGCTCCCCAGCAGGCAGA
AGTATGCAAAGCATGCATCTCAATTAGTCAGCAACCATAGTCCCGCCCCTAACTCCGCCCATCCCGCCCC
TAACTCCGCCCAGTTCCGCCCATTCTCCGCCCCATGGCTGACTAATTTTTTTTATTTATGCAGAGGCCGA
GGCCGCCTCGGCCTCTGAGCTATTCCAGAAGTAGTGAGGAGGCTTTTTTGGAGGCCTAGGCTTTTGCAAA
GATCGATCAAGAGACAGGATGAGGATCGTTTCGCATGATTGAACAAGATGGATTGCACGCAGGTTCTCCG
GCCGCTTGGGTGGAGAGGCTATTCGGCTATGACTGGGCACAACAGACAATCGGCTGCTCTGATGCCGCCG
TGTTCCGGCTGTCAGCGCAGGGGCGCCCGGTTCTTTTTGTCAAGACCGACCTGTCCGGTGCCCTGAATGA
ACTGCAAGACGAGGCAGCGCGGCTATCGTGGCTGGCCACGACGGGCGTTCCTTGCGCAGCTGTGCTCGAC
GTTGTCACTGAAGCGGGAAGGGACTGGCTGCTATTGGGCGAAGTGCCGGGGCAGGATCTCCTGTCATCTC
ACCTTGCTCCTGCCGAGAAAGTATCCATCATGGCTGATGCAATGCGGCGGCTGCATACGCTTGATCCGGC
TACCTGCCCATTCGACCACCAAGCGAAACATCGCATCGAGCGAGCACGTACTCGGATGGAAGCCGGTCTT
GTCGATCAGGATGATCTGGACGAAGAGCATCAGGGGCTCGCGCCAGCCGAACTGTTCGCCAGGCTCAAGG
CGAGCATGCCCGACGGCGAGGATCTCGTCGTGACCCATGGCGATGCCTGCTTGCCGAATATCATGGTGGA
AAATGGCCGCTTTTCTGGATTCATCGACTGTGGCCGGCTGGGTGTGGCGGACCGCTATCAGGACATAGCG
TTGGCTACCCGTGATATTGCTGAAGAGCTTGGCGGCGAATGGGCTGACCGCTTCCTCGTGCTTTACGGTA
TCGCCGCTCCCGATTCGCAGCGCATCGCCTTCTATCGCCTTCTTGACGAGTTCTTCTGAGCGGGACTCTG
GGGTTCGAAATGACCGACCAAGCGACGCCCAACCTGCCATCACGAGATTTCGATTCCACCGCCGCCTTCT
ATGAAAGGTTGGGCTTCGGAATCGTTTTCCGGGACGCCGGCTGGATGATCCTCCAGCGCGGGGATCTCAT
GCTGGAGTTCTTCGCCCACCCTAGGGGGAGGCTAACTGAAACACGGAAGGAGACAATACCGGAAGGAACC
CGCGCTATGACGGCAATAAAAAGACAGAATAAAACGCACGGTGTTGGGTCGTTTGTTCATAAACGCGGGG
TTCGGTCCCAGGGCTGGCACTCTGTCGATACCCCACCGAGACCCCATTGGGGCCAATACGCCCGCGTTTC
TTCCTTTTCCCCACCCCACCCCCCAAGTTCGGGTGAAGGCCCAGGGCTCGCAGCCAACGTCGGGGCGGCA
GGCCCTGCCATAGCCTCAGGTTACTCATATATACTTTAGATTGATTTAAAACTTCATTTTTAATTTAAAA
GGATCTAGGTGAAGATCCTTTTTGATAATCTCATGACCAAAATCCCTTAACGTGAGTTTTCGTTCCACTG
AGCGTCAGACCCCGTAGAAAAGATCAAAGGATCTTCTTGAGATCCTTTTTTTCTGCGCGTAATCTGCTGC
TTGCAAACAAAAAAACCACCGCTACCAGCGGTGGTTTGTTTGCCGGATCAAGAGCTACCAACTCTTTTTC
CGAAGGTAACTGGCTTCAGCAGAGCGCAGATACCAAATACTGTTCTTCTAGTGTAGCCGTAGTTAGGCCA
CCACTTCAAGAACTCTGTAGCACCGCCTACATACCTCGCTCTGCTAATCCTGTTACCAGTGGCTGCTGCC
AGTGGCGATAAGTCGTGTCTTACCGGGTTGGACTCAAGACGATAGTTACCGGATAAGGCGCAGCGGTCGG
GCTGAACGGGGGGTTCGTGCACACAGCCCAGCTTGGAGCGAACGACCTACACCGAACTGAGATACCTACA
GCGTGAGCTATGAGAAAGCGCCACGCTTCCCGAAGGGAGAAAGGCGGACAGGTATCCGGTAAGCGGCAGG
GTCGGAACAGGAGAGCGCACGAGGGAGCTTCCAGGGGGAAACGCCTGGTATCTTTATAGTCCTGTCGGGT
TTCGCCACCTCTGACTTGAGCGTCGATTTTTGTGATGCTCGTCAGGGGGGCGGAGCCTATGGAAAAACGC
CAGCAACGCGGCCTTTTTACGGTTCCTGGCCTTTTGCTGGCCTTTTGCTCACATGTTCTTTCCTGCGTTA
TCCCCTGATTCTGTGGATAACCGTATTACCGCCATGCAT
